Addgene plasmid #116802: pHAGE-VLDLR
Purpose: Lentiviral expression of VLDLR
Depositing lab: Gordon Mills & Kenneth Scott. Depositing organization: Baylor College of Medicine. Publication: Systematic Functional Annotation of Somatic Mutations in Cancer. Ng PK, Li J, Jeong KJ, Shao S, Chen H, Tsang YH, Sengupta S, Wang Z, Bhavana VH, Tran R, Soewito S, Minussi DC, Moreno D, Kong K, Dogruluk T, Lu H, Gao J, Tokheim C, Zhou DC, Johnson AM, Zeng J, Ip CKM, Ju Z, Wester M, Yu S, Li Y, Vellano CP, Schultz N, Karchin R, Ding L, Lu Y, Cheung LWT, Chen K, Shaw KR, Meric-Bernstam F, Scott KL, Yi S, Sahni N, Liang H, Mills GB. Cancer Cell. 2018 Mar 12;33(3):450-462.e10. doi: 10.1016/j.ccell.2018.01.021. PubMed 29533785.
Backbone
  Vector backbone: pHAGE
  Vector type: Lentiviral
Growth in bacteria
  Bacterial resistance: Ampicillin, 100 μg/mL
  Growth temperature: 37°C
  Growth strain: Stbl3
  Copy number: High Copy
Gene/Insert
  Gene/Insert name: VLDLR
  Species: H. sapiens (human)
  Mutation: WT
  Entrez Gene: VLDLR (a.k.a. CAMRQ1, CARMQ1, CHRMQ1, VLDL-R, VLDLRCH)
  Cloning method: Gateway Cloning
Terms and licenses: Academic/Nonprofit Terms; Industry Terms: Not Available to Industry
How to cite: pHAGE-VLDLR was a gift from Gordon Mills & Kenneth Scott (Addgene plasmid # 116802 ; http://n2t.net/addgene:116802 ; RRID:Addgene_116802)
