[The description below was written by a language model from this plasmid's Addgene catalogue record and pLannotate feature annotations shown in this document.]
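Description:
pHAGE-VLDLR is an HIV-1-derived lentiviral expression plasmid (about 11 kb) built on the pHAGE backbone to deliver the wild-type human very-low-density lipoprotein receptor (VLDLR) into mammalian cells. In bacteria it is maintained through a high-copy ColE1/pUC-type origin and selected with ampicillin via the β-lactamase gene. The record lists a recombination-deficient strain as the host, a common choice for plasmids carrying repeated LTRs. The backbone also contains small remnants of lac regulatory sequences, an SV40 origin fragment and an SV40 poly(A) fragment outside the viral region.

The transfer cassette is bounded by a truncated 5' LTR and a ΔU3 self-inactivating 3' LTR. It carries the Ψ packaging signal with a partial gag sequence, the Rev response element for nuclear export of the genomic RNA, and the cPPT/CTS element that aids nuclear import of the reverse-transcribed genome. Viral structural and enzymatic functions are absent, so they must be supplied in trans to make particles. Within the cassette, the strong constitutive EF-1α promoter drives the VLDLR open reading frame. The ORF was inserted by Gateway recombination and is flanked by attB1 and attB2 site remnants. Downstream lie short T3 and T7 promoter sequences, an attB4 fragment and a V5 epitope tag sequence. The record does not indicate whether the V5 tag is fused in frame to the receptor. An EMCV IRES then allows translation of puromycin N-acetyltransferase from the same transcript, so transduced cells can be selected with puromycin, and a WPRE enhances transcript expression.

The stated purpose is lentiviral expression of VLDLR. The plasmid comes from a study that functionally annotated somatic mutations in cancer, and its insert is recorded as the wild-type form.
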