Features (pLannotate 1.2.2; 30 found; start..end, strand, type, name):
    377..634     +  LTR            5' LTR (truncated): truncated 5' long terminal repeat (LTR) from HIV-1
    681..806     +  misc_feature   HIV-1 Ψ: packaging signal of human immunodeficiency virus type 1
    790..1128    +  CDS            HIV-1 gag (fragment): gag protein from human immunodeficiency virus 1; gag
   1303..1536    +  misc_feature   RRE: The Rev response element (RRE) of HIV-1 allows for Rev-dependent mRNA export from the nucleus to the cytoplasm.
   1913..2013    +  CDS            Rev (fragment): human immunodeficiency virus 1 (HIV-1) Rev protein; rev; enhances nuclear export of unspliced and incompletely spliced viral mRNAs
   2058..2175    +  misc_feature   cPPT/CTS: central polypurine tract and central termination sequence of HIV-1
   2223..3401    +  promoter       EF-1α promoter: strong constitutive promoter for human elongation factor EF-1α
   3422..3439    +  protein_bind   attB1 (fragment): mutant version of attB; core recombination site for the Gateway® BP reaction BP Clonase™
   3448..5982    +  CDS            VLDLR (sequence partly withheld): VLDLR_HUMAN - Experimental evidence at protein level: Swiss-Prot protein existence level 1. Binds VLDL and transports it into cells by endocytosis. In order to be internalized, the receptor-ligand complexes must first cluster into clathrin-coated pits. Binding to Reelin induces tyrosine phosphorylation of Dab1 and modulation of Tau phosphorylation (By similarity). From Homo sapiens (Human).
   5990..6007    -  protein_bind   attB2 (fragment): mutant version of attB; core recombination site for the Gateway® BP reaction BP Clonase™
   6016..6034    +  promoter       T3 promoter: promoter for bacteriophage T3 RNA polymerase
   6060..6078    -  promoter       T7 promoter: promoter for bacteriophage T7 RNA polymerase
   6084..6102    -  protein_bind   attB4 (fragment): mutant version of attB; core recombination site for the Gateway® BP reaction BP Clonase™
   6158..6199    +  CDS            V5 tag: epitope tag from simian virus 5
   6325..6787    +  misc_feature   IRES: internal ribosome entry site (IRES) of the encephalomyocarditis virus (EMCV)
   6801..7398    +  CDS            PuroR (fragment): puromycin N-acetyltransferase; pac from Streptomyces; confers resistance to puromycin
   7414..8002    +  misc_feature   WPRE: woodchuck hepatitis virus posttranscriptional regulatory element
   8010..8075    +  CDS            nef (fragment): NEF_HV1Z2 - Experimental evidence at protein level: Swiss-Prot protein existence level 1. Extracellular Nef protein targets CD4(+) T-lymphocytes for apoptosis by interacting with CXCR4 surface receptors. From Human immunodeficiency virus type 1 group M subtype D (isolate Z2/CDC-Z34) (HIV-1).
   8077..8310    +  LTR            3' LTR (ΔU3): self-inactivating 3' long terminal repeat (LTR) from HIV-1
   8515..8619    +  promoter       AmpR promoter: bla
   8620..9480    +  CDS            AmpR: β-lactamase; bla; confers resistance to ampicillin, carbenicillin, and related antibiotics
   9651..10239   +  rep_origin     ori: high-copy-number ColE1/pMB1/pBR322/pUC origin of replication
  10422..10476   +  CDS            lacI (fragment): lac repressor; lacI; The lac repressor binds to the lac operator to inhibit transcription in E. coli. This inhibition can be relieved by adding lactose or isopropyl-β-D-thiogalactopyranoside (IPTG).
  10482..10575   +  rep_origin     SV40 ori (fragment): SV40 origin of replication
  10600..10637   +  CDS            lacI (fragment): lac repressor; lacI; The lac repressor binds to the lac operator to inhibit transcription in E. coli. This inhibition can be relieved by adding lactose or isopropyl-β-D-thiogalactopyranoside (IPTG).
  10650..10671   +  protein_bind   CAP binding site: CAP binding activates transcription in the presence of cAMP. E. coli catabolite activator protein
  10686..10716   +  promoter       lac promoter: promoter for the E. coli lac operon
  10720..10742   +  protein_bind   lac operator (fragment): The lac repressor binds to the lac operator to inhibit transcription in E. coli. This inhibition can be relieved by adding lactose or isopropyl-β-D-thiogalactopyranoside (IPTG). lac repressor encoded by lacI
  10774..10857   +  polyA_signal   SV40 poly(A) signal (fragment): SV40 polyadenylation signal
  11024..329     +  CDS            nef (fragment) (across the origin): NEF_HV1BR - Experimental evidence at protein level: Swiss-Prot protein existence level 1. Extracellular Nef protein targets CD4(+) T-lymphocytes for apoptosis by interacting with CXCR4 surface receptors (PubMed:14990729). From Human immunodeficiency virus type 1 group M subtype B (isolate BRU/LAI) (HIV-1).
>Addgene plasmid #116802 | pHAGE-VLDLR | addgene full sequence | sequence record 241914 | Addgene NGS Result
TGGAAGGGCTAATTCACTCCCAAAGAAGACAAGATATCCTTGATCTGTGGATCTACCACACACAAGGCTA
CTTCCCTGATTAGCAGAACTACACACCAGGGCCAGGGGTCAGATATCCACTGACCTTTGGATGGTGCTAC
AAGCTAGTACCAGTTGAGCCAGATAAGGTAGAAGAGGCCAATAAAGGAGAGAACACCAGCTTGTTACACC
CTGTGAGCCTGCATGGGATGGATGACCCGGAGAGAGAAGTGTTAGAGTGGAGGTTTGACAGCCGCCTAGC
ATTTCATCACGTGGCCCGAGAGCTGCATCCGGAGTACTTCAAGAACTGCTGATATCGAGCTTGCTACAAG
GGACTTTCCGCTGGGGACTTTCCAGGGAGGCGTGGCCTGGGCGGGACTGGGGAGTGGCGAGCCCTCAGAT
CCTGCATATAAGCAGCTGCTTTTTGCCTGTACTGGGTCTCTCTGGTTAGACCAGATCTGAGCCTGGGAGC
TCTCTGGCTAACTAGGGAACCCACTGCTTAAGCCTCAATAAAGCTTGCCTTGAGTGCTTCAAGTAGTGTG
TGCCCGTCTGTTGTGTGACTCTGGTAACTAGAGATCCCTCAGACCCTTTTAGTCAGTGTGGAAAATCTCT
AGCAGTGGCGCCCGAACAGGGACTTGAAAGCGAAAGGGAAACCAGAGGAGCTCTCTCGACGCAGGACTCG
GCTTGCTGAAGCGCGCACGGCAAGAGGCGAGGGGCGGCGACTGGTGAGTACGCCAAAAATTTTGACTAGC
GGAGGCTAGAAGGAGAGAGATGGGTGCGAGAGCGTCAGTATTAAGCGGGGGAGAATTAGATCGCGATGGG
AAAAAATTCGGTTAAGGCCAGGGGGAAAGAAAAAATATAAATTAAAACATATAGTATGGGCAAGCAGGGA
GCTAGAACGATTCGCAGTTAATCCTGGCCTGTTAGAAACATCAGAAGGCTGTAGACAAATACTGGGACAG
CTACAACCATCCCTTCAGACAGGATCAGAAGAACTTAGATCATTATATAATACAGTAGCAACCCTCTATT
GTGTGCATCAAAGGATAGAGATAAAAGACACCAAGGAAGCTTTAGACAAGATAGAGGAAGAGCAAAACAA
AAGTAAGACCACCGCACAGCAAGCGGCCGGCCGCTGATCTTCAGACCTGGAGGAGGAGATATGAGGGACA
ATTGGAGAAGTGAATTATATAAATATAAAGTAGTAAAAATTGAACCATTAGGAGTAGCACCCACCAAGGC
AAAGAGAAGAGTGGTGCAGAGAGAAAAAAGAGCAGTGGGAATAGGAGCTTTGTTCCTTGGGTTCTTGGGA
GCAGCAGGAAGCACTATGGGCGCAGCGTCAATGACGCTGACGGTACAGGCCAGACAATTATTGTCTGGTA
TAGTGCAGCAGCAGAACAATTTGCTGAGGGCTATTGAGGCGCAACAGCATCTGTTGCAACTCACAGTCTG
GGGCATCAAGCAGCTCCAGGCAAGAATCCTGGCTGTGGAAAGATACCTAAAGGATCAACAGCTCCTGGGG
ATTTGGGGTTGCTCTGGAAAACTCATTTGCACCACTGCTGTGCCTTGGAATGCTAGTTGGAGTAATAAAT
CTCTGGAACAGATTTGGAATCACACGACCTGGATGGAGTGGGACAGAGAAATTAACAATTACACAAGCTT
AATACACTCCTTAATTGAAGAATCGCAAAACCAGCAAGAAAAGAATGAACAAGAATTATTGGAATTAGAT
AAATGGGCAAGTTTGTGGAATTGGTTTAACATAACAAATTGGCTGTGGTATATAAAATTATTCATAATGA
TAGTAGGAGGCTTGGTAGGTTTAAGAATAGTTTTTGCTGTACTTTCTATAGTGAATAGAGTTAGGCAGGG
ATATTCACCATTATCGTTTCAGACCCACCTCCCAACCCCGAGGGGACCCGACAGGCCCGAAGGAATAGAA
GAAGAAGGTGGAGAGAGAGACAGAGACAGATCCATTCGATTAGTGAACGGATCTCGACGGTATCGCCGAA
TTCACAAATGGCAGTATTCATCCACAATTTTAAAAGAAAAGGGGGGATTGGGGGGTACAGTGCAGGGGAA
AGAATAGTAGACATAATAGCAACAGACATACAAACTAAAGAATTACAAAAACAAATTACAAAAATTCAAA
ATTTTCGGGTTTATTACAGGGACAGCAGAGATCCAGTTTGGACTAGTCGTGAGGCTCCGGTGCCCGTCAG
TGGGCAGAGCGCACATCGCCCACAGTCCCCGAGAAGTTGGGGGGAGGGGTCGGCAATTGAACCGGTGCCT
AGAGAAGGTGGCGCGGGGTAAACTGGGAAAGTGATGTCGTGTACTGGCTCCGCCTTTTTCCCGAGGGTGG
GGGAGAACCGTATATAAGTGCAGTAGTCGCCGTGAACGTTCTTTTTCGCAACGGGTTTGCCGCCAGAACA
CAGGTAAGTGCCGTGTGTGGTTCCCGCGGGCCTGGCCTCTTTACGGGTTATGGCCCTTGCGTGCCTTGAA
TTACTTCCACCTGGCTGCAGTACGTGATTCTTGATCCCGAGCTTCGGGTTGGAAGTGGGTGGGAGAGTTC
GAGGCCTTGCGCTTAAGGAGCCCCTTCGCCTCGTGCTTGAGTTGAGGCCTGGCCTGGGCGCTGGGGCCGC
CGCGTGCGAATCTGGTGGCACCTTCGCGCCTGTCTCGCTGCTTTCGATAAGTCTCTAGCCATTTAAAATT
TTTGATGACCTGCTGCGACGCTTTTTTTCTGGCAAGATAGTCTTGTAAATGCGGGCCAAGATCTGCACAC
TGGTATTTCGGTTTTTGGGGCCGCGGGCGGCGACGGGGCCCGTGCGTCCCAGCGCACATGTTCGGCGAGG
CGGGGCCTGCGAGCGCGGCCACCGAGAATCGGACGGGGGTAGTCTCAAGCTGGCCGGCCTGCTCTGGTGC
CTGGCCTCGCGCCGCCGTGTATCGCCCCGCCCTGGGCGGCAAGGCTGGCCCGGTCGGCACCAGTTGCGTG
AGCGGAAAGATGGCCGCTTCCCGGCCCTGCTGCAGGGAGCTCAAAATGGAGGACGCGGCGCTCGGGAGAG
CGGGCGGGTGAGTCACCCACACAAAGGAAAAGGGCCTTTCCGTCCTCAGCCGTCGCTTCATGTGACTCCA
CGGAGTACCGGGCGCCGTCCAGGCACCTCGATTAGTTCTCGAGCTTTTGGAGTACGTCGTCTTTAGGTTG
GGGGGAGGGGTTTTATGCGATGGAGTTTCCCCACACTGAGTGGGTGGAGACTGAAGTTAGGCCAGCTTGG
CACTTGATGTAATTCTCCTTGGAATTTGCCCTTTTTGAGTTTGGATCTTGGTTCATTCTCAAGCCTCAGA
CAGTGGTTCAAAGTTTTTTTCTTCCATTTCAGGTGTCGTGAAGCGGCCCTGCAGATATCAACAAGTTTGT
ACAAAAAAGTTGGCACCATGGGCACGTCCGCGCTCTGGGCGCTCTGGCTGCTGCTCGCGCTGTGCTGGGC
GCCCCGGGAGAGCGGCGCCACCGGAACCGGGAGAAAAGCC
[237 nt withheld, positions 3541-3777]
AGAACATGCCGCATACATGAAATCAGCTGTGGCGCCCATTCTACTCAGTGTATCCCAGTGTCCTGGAGAT
GTGATGGTGAAAATGATTGTGACAGTGGAGAAGATGAAGAAAACTGTGGCAATATAACATGTAGTCCCGA
CGAGTTCACCTGCTCCAGTGGCCGCTGCATCTCCAGGAACTTTGTATGCAATGGCCAGGATGACTGCAGC
GATGGCAGTGATGAGCTGGACTGTGCCCCG
[120 nt withheld, positions 4018-4137]
CGTCAGCCAGTCATACACACCAAGTGTCCAGCCAGCGAAATCCAGTGCGGCTCTGGCGAGTGCATCCATA
AGAAGTGGCGATGTGATGGGGACCCTGACTGCAAGGATGGCAGTGATGAGGTCAACTGTCCCTCTCGAAC
TTGCCGACCTGACCAATTTGAATGTGAGGATGGCAGCTGCATCCATGGCAGCAGGCAGTGTAATGGTATC
CGAGACTGTGTCGATGGTTCTGATGAAGTCAACTGCAAAAATGTCAATCAGTGCTTGGGCCCTGGAAAAT
TCAAGTGCAGAAGTGGAGAATGCATAGATATCAGCAAAGTATGTAACCAGGAGCAGGACTGCAGGGACTG
GAGTGATGAGCCCCTGAAAGAGTGTCATATAAACGAATGCTTGGTAAATAATGGTGGATGTTCTCATATC
TGCAAAGACCTAGTTATAGGCTACGAGTGTGACTGTGCAGCTGGGTTTGAACTGATAGATAGGAAAACCT
GTGGAGATATTGATGAATGCCAAAATCCAGGAATCTGCAGTCAAATTTGTATCAACTTAAAAGGCGGTTA
CAAGTGTGAATGTAGTCGTGGCTATCAAATGGATCTTGCTACTGGCGTGTGCAAGGCAGTAGGCAAAGAG
CCAAGTCTGATCTTCACTAATCGAAGAGACATCAGGAAGATTGGCTTAGAGAGGAAAGAATATATCCAAC
TAGTTGAACAGCTAAGAAACACTGTGGCTCTCGATGCTGACATTGCTGCCCAGAAACTATTCTGGGCCGA
TCTAAGCCAAAAGGCTATCTTCAGTGCCTCAATTGATGACAAGGTTGGTAGACATGTTAAAATGATCGAC
AATGTCTATAATCCTGCAGCCATTGCTGTTGATTGGGTGTACAAGACCATCTACTGGACTGATGCGGCTT
CTAAGACTATTTCAGTAGCTACCCTAGATGGAACCAAGAGGAAGTTCCTGTTTAACTCTGACTTGCGAGA
GCCTGCCTCCATAGCTGTGGACCCACTGTCTGGCTTTGTTTACTGGTCAGACTGGGGTGAACCAGCTAAA
ATAGAAAAAGCAGGAATGAATGGATTCGATAGACGTCCACTGGTGACAGCGGATATCCAGTGGCCTAACG
GAATTACACTTGACCTTATAAAAAGTCGCCTCTATTGGCTTGATTCTAAGTTGCACATGTTATCCAGCGT
GGACTTGAATGGCCAAGATCGTAGGATAGTACTAAAGTCTCTGGAGTTCCTAGCTCATCCTCTTGCACTA
ACAATATTTGAGGATCGTGTCTACTGGATAGATGGGGAAAATGAAGCAGTCTATGGTGCCAATAAATTCA
CTGGATCAGAGCTAGCCACTCTAGTCAACAACCTGAATGATGCCCAAGACATCATTGTCTATCATGAACT
TGTACAGCCATCAGGTAAAAATTGGTGTGAAGAAGACATGGAGAATGGAGGATGTGAATACCTATGCCTG
CCAGCACCACAGATTAATGATCACTCTCCAAAATATACCTGTTCCTGTCCCAGTGGGTACAATGTAGAGG
AAAATGGCCGAGACTGTCAAAGGATCAATGTGACCACAGCAGTATCAGAGGTCAGTGTTCCCCCAAAAGG
GACTTCTGCCGCATGGGCCATTCTTCCTCTCTTGCTCTTAGTGATGGCAGCAGTAGGTGGCTACTTGATG
TGGCGGAATTGGCAACACAAGAACATGAAAAGCATGAACTTTGACAATCCTGTGTACTTGAAAACCACTG
AAGAGGACCTCTCCATAGACATTGGTAGACACAGTGCTTCTGTTGGACACACGTACCCAGCAATATCAGT
TGTAAGCACAGATGATGATCTAGCTTTGCCAACTTTCTTGTACAAAGTGGTGATATCCAATTAACCCTCA
CTAAAGGATGATGTGTTTGATTTGAATTGAACCCTATAGTGAGTCGTATTACCACCCAACTTTTCTATAC
AAAGTGGTTGATATCCAGCACAGTGGCGGCCGCTCGAGTCTAGAGGGCCCGCGGTTCGAAGGTAAGCCTA
TCCCTAACCCTCTCCTCGGTCTCGATTCTACGCGTACCGGTTAGTAATGAGATCCCTCCCCCCCCCCTAA
CGTTACTGGCCGAAGCCGCTTGGAATAAGGCCGGTGTGCGTTTGTCTATATGTTATTTTCCACCATATTG
CCGTCTTTTGGCAATGTGAGGGCCCGGAAACCTGGCCCTGTCTTCTTGACGAGCATTCCTAGGGGTCTTT
CCCCTCTCGCCAAAGGAATGCAAGGTCTGTTGAATGTCGTGAAGGAAGCAGTTCCTCTGGAAGCTTCTTG
AAGACAAACAACGTCTGTAGCGACCCTTTGCAGGCAGCGGAACCCCCCACCTGGCGACAGGTGCCTCTGC
GGCCAAAAGCCACGTGTATAAGATACACCTGCAAAGGCGGCACAACCCCAGTGCCACGTTGTGAGTTGGA
TAGTTGTGGAAAGAGTCAAATGGCTCTCCTCAAGCGTATTCAACAAGGGGCTGAAGGATGCCCAGAAGGT
ACCCCATTGTATGGGATCTGATCTGGGGCCTCGGTGCACATGCTTTACATGTGTTTAGTCGAGGTTAAAA
AAACGTCTAGGCCCCCCGAACCACGGGGACGTGGTTTTCCTTTGAAAAACACGATGATAATATGGCCACA
CATATGACCGAGTACAAGCCCACGGTGCGCCTCGCCACCCGCGACGACGTCCCCAGGGCCGTACGCACCC
TCGCCGCCGCGTTCGCCGACTACCCCGCCACGCGCCACACCGTCGATCCGGACCGCCACATCGAGCGGGT
CACCGAGCTGCAAGAACTCTTCCTCACGCGCGTCGGGCTCGACATCGGCAAGGTGTGGGTCGCGGACGAC
GGCGCCGCGGTGGCGGTCTGGACCACGCCGGAGAGCGTCGAAGCGGGGGCGGTGTTCGCCGAGATCGGCC
CGCGCATGGCCGAGTTGAGCGGTTCCCGGCTGGCCGCGCAGCAACAGATGGAAGGCCTCCTGGCGCCGCA
CCGGCCCAAGGAGCCCGCGTGGTTCCTGGCCACCGTCGGCGTCTCGCCCGACCACCAGGGCAAGGGTCTG
GGCAGCGCCGTCGTGCTCCCCGGAGTGGAGGCGGCCGAGCGCGCCGGGGTGCCCGCCTTCCTGGAGACCT
CCGCGCCCCGCAACCTCCCCTTCTACGAGCGGCTCGGCTTCACCGTCACCGCCGACGTCGAGGTGCCCGA
AGGACCGCGCACCTGGTGCATGACCCGCAAGCCCGGTGCCTAAATCGATAGATCCTAATCAACCTCTGGA
TTACAAAATTTGTGAAAGATTGACTGGTATTCTTAACTATGTTGCTCCTTTTACGCTATGTGGATACGCT
GCTTTAATGCCTTTGTATCATGCTATTGCTTCCCGTATGGCTTTCATTTTCTCCTCCTTGTATAAATCCT
GGTTGCTGTCTCTTTATGAGGAGTTGTGGCCCGTTGTCAGGCAACGTGGCGTGGTGTGCACTGTGTTTGC
TGACGCAACCCCCACTGGTTGGGGCATTGCCACCACCTGTCAGCTCCTTTCCGGGACTTTCGCTTTCCCC
CTCCCTATTGCCACGGCGGAACTCATCGCCGCCTGCCTTGCCCGCTGCTGGACAGGGGCTCGGCTGTTGG
GCACTGACAATTCCGTGGTGTTGTCGGGGAAATCATCGTCCTTTCCTTGGCTGCTCGCCTGTGTTGCCAC
CTGGATTCTGCGCGGGACGTCCTTCTGCTACGTCCCTTCGGCCCTCAATCCAGCGGACCTTCCTTCCCGC
GGCCTGCTGCCGGCTCTGCGGCCTCTTCCGCGTCTTCGCCTTCGCCCTCAGACGAGTCGGATCTCCCTTT
GGGCCGCCTCCCCGCCTGAGATCCTTTAAGACCAATGACTTACAAGGCAGCTGTAGATCTTAGCCACTTT
TTAAAAGAAAAGGGGGGACTGGAAGGGCTAATTCACTCCCAACGAAGACAAGATCTGCTTTTTGCTTGTA
CTGGGTCTCTCTGGTTAGACCAGATCTGAGCCTGGGAGCTCTCTGGCTAACTAGGGAACCCACTGCTTAA
GCCTCAATAAAGCTTGCCTTGAGTGCTTCAAGTAGTGTGTGCCCGTCTGTTGTGTGACTCTGGTAACTAG
AGATCCCTCAGACCCTTTTAGTCAGTGTGGAAAATCTCTAGCAGTAGTAGTTCATGTCATCTTATTATTC
AGTATTTATAACTTGCAAAGAAATGAATATCAGAGAGTGAGAGGCCCGGGTTAATTAAGGAAAGGGCTAG
ATCATTCTTGAAGACGAAAGGGCCTCGTGATACGCCTATTTTTATAGGTTAATGTCATGATAATAATGGT
TTCTTAGACGTCAGGTGGCACTTTTCGGGGAAATGTGCGCGGAACCCCTATTTGTTTATTTTTCTAAATA
CATTCAAATATGTATCCGCTCATGAGACAATAACCCTGATAAATGCTTCAATAATATTGAAAAAGGAAGA
GTATGAGTATTCAACATTTCCGTGTCGCCCTTATTCCCTTTTTTGCGGCATTTTGCCTTCCTGTTTTTGC
TCACCCAGAAACGCTGGTGAAAGTAAAAGATGCTGAAGATCAGTTGGGTGCACGAGTGGGTTACATCGAA
CTGGATCTCAACAGCGGTAAGATCCTTGAGAGTTTTCGCCCCGAAGAACGTTTTCCAATGATGAGCACTT
TTAAAGTTCTGCTATGTGGCGCGGTATTATCCCGTGTTGACGCCGGGCAAGAGCAACTCGGTCGCCGCAT
ACACTATTCTCAGAATGACTTGGTTGAGTACTCACCAGTCACAGAAAAGCATCTTACGGATGGCATGACA
GTAAGAGAATTATGCAGTGCTGCCATAACCATGAGTGATAACACTGCGGCCAACTTACTTCTGACAACGA
TCGGAGGACCGAAGGAGCTAACCGCTTTTTTGCACAACATGGGGGATCATGTAACTCGCCTTGATCGTTG
GGAACCGGAGCTGAATGAAGCCATACCAAACGACGAGCGTGACACCACGATGCCTGTAGCAATGGCAACA
ACGTTGCGCAAACTATTAACTGGCGAACTACTTACTCTAGCTTCCCGGCAACAATTAATAGACTGGATGG
AGGCGGATAAAGTTGCAGGACCACTTCTGCGCTCGGCCCTTCCGGCTGGCTGGTTTATTGCTGATAAATC
TGGAGCCGGTGAGCGTGGGTCTCGCGGTATCATTGCAGCACTGGGGCCAGATGGTAAGCCCTCCCGTATC
GTAGTTATCTACACGACGGGGAGTCAGGCAACTATGGATGAACGAAATAGACAGATCGCTGAGATAGGTG
CCTCACTGATTAAGCATTGGTAACTGTCAGACCAAGTTTACTCATATATACTTTAGATTGATTTAAAACT
TCATTTTTAATTTAAAAGGATCTAGGTGAAGATCCTTTTTGATAATCTCATGACCAAAATCCCTTAACGT
GAGTTTTCGTTCCACTGAGCGTCAGACCCCGTAGAAAAGATCAAAGGATCTTCTTGAGATCCTTTTTTTC
TGCGCGTAATCTGCTGCTTGCAAACAAAAAAACCACCGCTACCAGCGGTGGTTTGTTTGCCGGATCAAGA
GCTACCAACTCTTTTTCCGAAGGTAACTGGCTTCAGCAGAGCGCAGATACCAAATACTGTTCTTCTAGTG
TAGCCGTAGTTAGGCCACCACTTCAAGAACTCTGTAGCACCGCCTACATACCTCGCTCTGCTAATCCTGT
TACCAGTGGCTGCTGCCAGTGGCGATAAGTCGTGTCTTACCGGGTTGGACTCAAGACGATAGTTACCGGA
TAAGGCGCAGCGGTCGGGCTGAACGGGGGGTTCGTGCACACAGCCCAGCTTGGAGCGAACGACCTACACC
GAACTGAGATACCTACAGCGTGAGCTATGAGAAAGCGCCACGCTTCCCGAAGGGAGAAAGGCGGACAGGT
ATCCGGTAAGCGGCAGGGTCGGAACAGGAGAGCGCACGAGGGAGCTTCCAGGGGGAAACGCCTGGTATCT
TTATAGTCCTGTCGGGTTTCGCCACCTCTGACTTGAGCGTCGATTTTTGTGATGCTCGTCAGGGGGGCGG
AGCCTATGGAAAAACGCCAGCAACGCGGCCTTTTTACGGTTCCTGGCCTTTTGCTGGCCTTTTGCTCACA
TGTTCTTTCCTGCGTTATCCCCTGATTCTGTGGATAACCGTATTACCGCCTTTGAGTGAGCTGATACCGC
TCGCCGCAGCCGAACGACCGAGCGCAGCGAGTCAGTGAGCGAGGAAGCGGAAGAGCGCCCAATACGCAAA
CCGCCTCTCCCCGCGCGTTGGCCGATTCATTAATGCAGCAAGCTCATGGCTGACTAATTTTTTTTATTTA
TGCAGAGGCCGAGGCCGCCTCGGCCTCTGAGCTATTCCAGAAGTAGTGAGGAGGCTTTTTTGGAGGCCTA
GGCTTTTGCAAAAAGCTCCCCGTGGCACGACAGGTTTCCCGACTGGAAAGCGGGCAGTGAGCGCAACGCA
ATTAATGTGAGTTAGCTCACTCATTAGGCACCCCAGGCTTTACACTTTATGCTTCCGGCTCGTATGTTGT
GTGGAATTGTGAGCGGATAACAATTTCACACAGGAAACAGCTATGACATGATTACGAATTTCACAAATAA
AGCATTTTTTTCACTGCATTCTAGTTGTGGTTTGTCCAAACTCATCAATGTATCTTATCATGTCTGGATC
AACTGGATAACTCAAGCTAACCAAAATCATCCCAAACTTCCCACCCCATACCCTATTACCACTGCCAATT
ACCTGTGGTTTCATTTACTCTAAACCTGTGATTCCTCTGAATTATTTTCATTTTAAAGAAATTGTATTTG
TTAAATATGTACTACAAACTTAGTAGT
