>Addgene plasmid #116802 | pHAGE-VLDLR | depositor partial sequence | sequence record 219678 | insert
ATGGGCACGTCCGCGCTCTGGGCGCTCTGGCTGCTGCTCGCGCTGTGCTGGGCGCCCCGGGAGAGCGGCG
CCACCGGAACCGGGAGAAAAGCC
[237 nt withheld, positions 94-330]
AGAACATGCCGCATACATGAAATCAGCTGTGGCGCCCATTCTACTCAGTGTATCCCAGTGTCCTGGAGAT
GTGATGGTGAAAATGATTGTGACAGTGGAGAAGATGAAGAAAACTGTGGCAATATAACATGTAGTCCCGA
CGAGTTCACCTGCTCCAGTGGCCGCTGCATCTCCAGGAACTTTGTATGCAATGGCCAGGATGACTGCAGC
GATGGCAGTGATGAGCTGGACTGTGCCCCG
[120 nt withheld, positions 571-690]
CGTCAGCCAGTCATACACACCAAGTGTCCAGCCAGCGAAATCCAGTGCGGCTCTGGCGAGTGCATCCATA
AGAAGTGGCGATGTGATGGGGACCCTGACTGCAAGGATGGCAGTGATGAGGTCAACTGTCCCTCTCGAAC
TTGCCGACCTGACCAATTTGAATGTGAGGATGGCAGCTGCATCCATGGCAGCAGGCAGTGTAATGGTATC
CGAGACTGTGTCGATGGTTCTGATGAAGTCAACTGCAAAAATGTCAATCAGTGCTTGGGCCCTGGAAAAT
TCAAGTGCAGAAGTGGAGAATGCATAGATATCAGCAAAGTATGTAACCAGGAGCAGGACTGCAGGGACTG
GAGTGATGAGCCCCTGAAAGAGTGTCATATAAACGAATGCTTGGTAAATAATGGTGGATGTTCTCATATC
TGCAAAGACCTAGTTATAGGCTACGAGTGTGACTGTGCAGCTGGGTTTGAACTGATAGATAGGAAAACCT
GTGGAGATATTGATGAATGCCAAAATCCAGGAATCTGCAGTCAAATTTGTATCAACTTAAAAGGCGGTTA
CAAGTGTGAATGTAGTCGTGGCTATCAAATGGATCTTGCTACTGGCGTGTGCAAGGCAGTAGGCAAAGAG
CCAAGTCTGATCTTCACTAATCGAAGAGACATCAGGAAGATTGGCTTAGAGAGGAAAGAATATATCCAAC
TAGTTGAACAGCTAAGAAACACTGTGGCTCTCGATGCTGACATTGCTGCCCAGAAACTATTCTGGGCCGA
TCTAAGCCAAAAGGCTATCTTCAGTGCCTCAATTGATGACAAGGTTGGTAGACATGTTAAAATGATCGAC
AATGTCTATAATCCTGCAGCCATTGCTGTTGATTGGGTGTACAAGACCATCTACTGGACTGATGCGGCTT
CTAAGACTATTTCAGTAGCTACCCTAGATGGAACCAAGAGGAAGTTCCTGTTTAACTCTGACTTGCGAGA
GCCTGCCTCCATAGCTGTGGACCCACTGTCTGGCTTTGTTTACTGGTCAGACTGGGGTGAACCAGCTAAA
ATAGAAAAAGCAGGAATGAATGGATTCGATAGACGTCCACTGGTGACAGCGGATATCCAGTGGCCTAACG
GAATTACACTTGACCTTATAAAAAGTCGCCTCTATTGGCTTGATTCTAAGTTGCACATGTTATCCAGCGT
GGACTTGAATGGCCAAGATCGTAGGATAGTACTAAAGTCTCTGGAGTTCCTAGCTCATCCTCTTGCACTA
ACAATATTTGAGGATCGTGTCTACTGGATAGATGGGGAAAATGAAGCAGTCTATGGTGCCAATAAATTCA
CTGGATCAGAGCTAGCCACTCTAGTCAACAACCTGAATGATGCCCAAGACATCATTGTCTATCATGAACT
TGTACAGCCATCAGGTAAAAATTGGTGTGAAGAAGACATGGAGAATGGAGGATGTGAATACCTATGCCTG
CCAGCACCACAGATTAATGATCACTCTCCAAAATATACCTGTTCCTGTCCCAGTGGGTACAATGTAGAGG
AAAATGGCCGAGACTGTCAAAGGATCAATGTGACCACAGCAGTATCAGAGGTCAGTGTTCCCCCAAAAGG
GACTTCTGCCGCATGGGCCATTCTTCCTCTCTTGCTCTTAGTGATGGCAGCAGTAGGTGGCTACTTGATG
TGGCGGAATTGGCAACACAAGAACATGAAAAGCATGAACTTTGACAATCCTGTGTACTTGAAAACCACTG
AAGAGGACCTCTCCATAGACATTGGTAGACACAGTGCTTCTGTTGGACACACGTACCCAGCAATATCAGT
TGTAAGCACAGATGATGATCTAGCT
